Addgene plasmid #162999: pAT9991-eABE
Purpose: plasmid expressing eABE
Depositing lab: Ervin Welker. Depositing organization: HUN-REN Research Centre for Natural Sciences. Publication: BEAR reveals that increased fidelity variants can successfully reduce the mismatch tolerance of adenine but not cytosine base editors. Talas A, Simon DA, Kulcsar PI, Varga E, Krausz SL, Welker E. Nat Commun. 2021 Nov 3;12(1):6353. doi: 10.1038/s41467-021-26461-y. PubMed 34732717.
Backbone
  Vector backbone: pUC19
  Vector type: Mammalian Expression, CRISPR
Growth in bacteria
  Bacterial resistance: Ampicillin, 100 μg/mL
  Growth temperature: 37°C
  Growth strain: NEB Stable
  Copy number: High Copy
Gene/Insert
  Gene/Insert name: eABE
  Species: Synthetic
  Promoter: EF1-a
  Tag / fusion protein: 3xFLAG (N terminal on insert); SV40 NLS (N terminal on insert); SV40 NLS (C terminal on insert)
  Cloning method: Gibson Cloning
  Sequencing primers: 5′ TATAAGTGCAGTAGTCGCCG; 3′ TGCTGGCCTTTTGCTC
Terms and licenses: Academic/Nonprofit Terms; Industry Terms: Not Available to Industry
How to cite: pAT9991-eABE was a gift from Ervin Welker (Addgene plasmid # 162999 ; http://n2t.net/addgene:162999 ; RRID:Addgene_162999)
