[The description below was written by a language model from this plasmid's Addgene catalogue record and pLannotate feature annotations shown in this document.]
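Description:
pAT9991-eABE is a pUC19-based mammalian expression plasmid for CRISPR adenine base editing, about 7.8 kb in the sequenced record. It is propagated in E. coli through the high-copy ColE1/pUC origin and selected with ampicillin through the β-lactamase gene and its native bla promoter. No mammalian selection marker or reporter appears in the feature table, and no guide RNA cassette is annotated, so a guide would presumably have to be supplied from a separate construct.

The payload is a single synthetic open reading frame, eABE, driven by the EF-1α promoter (annotated as the core promoter) and terminated by the bovine growth hormone polyadenylation signal. The annotation shows two tandem copies of the E. coli tRNA adenosine deaminase TadA, followed by Streptococcus pyogenes Cas9. The N-terminal Cas9 segment is recognised as carrying the D10A mutation and the C-terminal segment matches ordinary Cas9, which is consistent with the nickase used in adenine base editors. In this architecture, Cas9 directs the deaminase domains to a guide-specified site, where adenosine is converted to inosine to give an A·T to G·C change without a double-strand break. The "e" prefix and the associated publication on increased-fidelity variants suggest an enhanced-specificity Cas9 variant, but the record does not list the mutations.

The catalogue entry lists an N-terminal 3xFLAG tag and SV40 NLSs at both ends. The feature table does not annotate the N-terminal elements, and it calls the C-terminal signal a bipartite nucleoplasmin NLS, a discrepancy the record does not resolve. The plasmid was deposited for work examining how high-fidelity Cas9 variants affect the mismatch tolerance of base editors.
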