Features (pLannotate 1.2.2; 10 found; start..end, strand, type, name):
     82..293     +  promoter       EF-1α core promoter: core promoter for human elongation factor EF-1α
    397..873     +  CDS            tadA: TADA_ECOLI - Also known as yfhC. Experimental evidence at protein level: Swiss-Prot protein existence level 1. Catalyzes the deamination of adenosine to inosine at the wobble position 34 of tRNA(Arg2). Essential for cell viability. From Escherichia coli (strain K12).
    994..1485    +  CDS            tadA: TADA_ECOLI - Also known as yfhC. Experimental evidence at protein level: Swiss-Prot protein existence level 1. Catalyzes the deamination of adenosine to inosine at the wobble position 34 of tRNA(Arg2). Essential for cell viability. From Escherichia coli (strain K12).
   1585..3186    +  CDS            dCas9(N): N-terminal portion of catalytically inactive Streptococcus pyogenes dCas9 carrying the D10A mutation (Zetsche et al., 2015)
   3187..5685    +  CDS            Cas9(C): C-terminal portion of Streptococcus pyogenes Cas9 (Zetsche et al., 2015)
   5686..5733    +  CDS            nucleoplasmin NLS: bipartite nuclear localization signal from nucleoplasmin
   5767..5878    +  polyA_signal   bGH poly(A) signal: bovine growth hormone polyadenylation signal
   6039..6627    -  rep_origin     ori: high-copy-number ColE1/pMB1/pBR322/pUC origin of replication
   6798..7658    -  CDS            AmpR: β-lactamase; bla; confers resistance to ampicillin, carbenicillin, and related antibiotics
   7659..7763    -  promoter       AmpR promoter: bla
>Addgene plasmid #162999 | pAT9991-eABE | addgene full sequence | sequence record 322155 | Addgene NGS Result
ACATTTCCCCGAAAAGTGCCACCTGACGTCCAGCAGAGATCCACTTTGGCGCCGGCTCGAGTGGCTCCGG
TGCCCGTCAGTGGGCAGAGCGCACATCGCCCACAGTCCCCGAGAAGTTGGGGGGAGGGGTCGGCAATTGA
ACCGGTGCCTAGAGAAGGTGGCGCGGGGTAAACTGGGAAAGTGATGTCGTGTACTGGCTCCGCCTTTTTC
CCGAGGGTGGGGGAGAACCGTATATAAGTGCAGTAGTCGCCGTGAACGTTCTTTTTCGCAACGGGTTTGC
CGCCAGAACACAGGTGTCGTGACGCGGGATCCGCCACCATGGATTACAAAGACGATGACGATAAGATGGC
CCCAAAGAAGAAGCGGAAGGTCGGTATCCACGGAGTCCCAGCAGCCAGTGAGGTCGAATTTAGTCATGAG
TATTGGATGAGACACGCCCTGACCCTTGCAAAACGCGCCTGGGATGAAAGGGAAGTCCCTGTGGGGGCCG
TCCTTGTCCATAATAATCGAGTGATTGGAGAGGGCTGGAATCGCCCTATTGGAAGGCACGACCCCACTGC
ACACGCAGAGATTATGGCTCTCCGACAGGGTGGACTGGTAATGCAGAATTACCGGCTGATCGACGCCACC
CTCTATGTCACTCTTGAACCCTGTGTAATGTGCGCTGGCGCCATGATCCACAGCAGAATAGGAAGAGTCG
TCTTCGGCGCTAGAGATGCTAAAACTGGAGCTGCAGGGAGTTTGATGGATGTACTCCACCACCCCGGGAT
GAATCATCGGGTGGAGATAACCGAAGGAATCCTGGCTGATGAATGCGCTGCTCTGTTGAGCGATTTCTTT
AGGATGAGGAGGCAGGAGATTAAGGCACAAAAGAAAGCTCAGAGCTCTACTGACAGTGGGGGGAGTTCCG
GTGGATCTAGTGGTAGCGAGACACCCGGGACTTCCGAAAGTGCTACCCCAGAATCATCCGGGGGGAGTTC
AGGCGGAAGTTCTGAAGTAGAGTTCTCTCACGAGTATTGGATGCGCCACGCACTGACACTGGCTAAGCGG
GCAAGGGACGAACGAGAAGTCCCAGTCGGGGCTGTCCTCGTCTTGAATAATAGAGTTATTGGGGAGGGGT
GGAACCGAGCTATTGGACTGCATGACCCAACTGCACACGCTGAAATTATGGCCTTGAGACAGGGCGGTCT
CGTAATGCAGAATTATAGATTGATAGATGCTACTTTGTATGTGACTTTCGAGCCATGCGTCATGTGTGCC
GGGGCAATGATCCACAGCAGAATTGGAAGGGTTGTATTCGGCGTCCGAAACGCTAAGACCGGGGCTGCCG
GGTCTCTCATGGACGTCCTTCACTATCCTGGTATGAATCACCGAGTGGAAATTACCGAAGGAATCCTCGC
TGACGAATGCGCAGCCCTCCTCTGTTATTTCTTTCGGATGCCAAGACAGGTCTTTAATGCTCAGAAGAAA
GCTCAGTCCTCCACTGACTCAGGTGGCTCCAGCGGTGGAAGCTCAGGATCTGAGACCCCAGGAACATCTG
AGTCAGCCACTCCTGAATCCTCAGGTGGTAGCTCTGGGGGGTCTGACAAGAAGTACAGCATCGGCCTGGC
CATCGGCACCAACTCTGTGGGCTGGGCCGTGATCACCGACGAGTACAAGGTGCCCAGCAAGAAATTCAAG
GTGCTGGGCAACACCGACCGGCACAGCATCAAGAAGAACCTGATCGGAGCCCTGCTGTTCGACAGCGGCG
AAACAGCCGAGGCCACCCGGCTGAAGAGAACCGCCAGAAGAAGATACACCAGACGGAAGAACCGGATCTG
CTATCTGCAAGAGATCTTCAGCAACGAGATGGCCAAGGTGGACGACAGCTTCTTCCACAGACTGGAAGAG
TCCTTCCTGGTGGAAGAGGATAAGAAGCACGAGCGGCACCCCATCTTCGGCAACATCGTGGACGAGGTGG
CCTACCACGAGAAGTACCCCACCATCTACCACCTGAGAAAGAAACTGGTGGACAGCACCGACAAGGCCGA
CCTGCGGCTGATCTATCTGGCCCTGGCCCACATGATCAAGTTCCGGGGCCACTTCCTGATCGAGGGCGAC
CTGAACCCCGACAACAGCGACGTGGACAAGCTGTTCATCCAGCTGGTGCAGACCTACAACCAGCTGTTCG
AGGAAAACCCCATCAACGCCAGCGGCGTGGACGCCAAGGCCATCCTGTCTGCCAGACTGAGCAAGAGCAG
ACGGCTGGAAAATCTGATCGCCCAGCTGCCCGGCGAGAAGAAGAATGGCCTGTTCGGAAACCTGATTGCC
CTGAGCCTGGGCCTGACCCCCAACTTCAAGAGCAACTTCGACCTGGCCGAGGATGCCAAACTGCAGCTGA
GCAAGGACACCTACGACGACGACCTGGACAACCTGCTGGCCCAGATCGGCGACCAGTACGCCGACCTGTT
TCTGGCCGCCAAGAACCTGTCCGACGCCATCCTGCTGAGCGACATCCTGAGAGTGAACACCGAGATCACC
AAGGCCCCCCTGAGCGCCTCTATGATCAAGAGATACGACGAGCACCACCAGGACCTGACCCTGCTGAAAG
CTCTCGTGCGGCAGCAGCTGCCTGAGAAGTACAAAGAGATTTTCTTCGACCAGAGCAAGAACGGCTACGC
CGGCTACATTGACGGCGGAGCCAGCCAGGAAGAGTTCTACAAGTTCATCAAGCCCATCCTGGAAAAGATG
GACGGCACCGAGGAACTGCTCGTGAAGCTGAACAGAGAGGACCTGCTGCGGAAGCAGCGGACCTTCGACA
ACGGCAGCATCCCCCACCAGATCCACCTGGGAGAGCTGCACGCCATTCTGCGGCGGCAGGAAGATTTTTA
CCCATTCCTGAAGGACAACCGGGAAAAGATCGAGAAGATCCTGACCTTCCGCATCCCCTACTACGTGGGC
CCTCTGGCCAGGGGAAACAGCAGATTCGCCTGGATGACCAGAAAGAGCGAGGAAACCATCACCCCCTGGA
ACTTCGAGGAAGTGGTGGACAAGGGCGCTTCCGCCCAGAGCTTCATCGAGCGGATGACCAACTTCGATAA
GAACCTGCCCAACGAGAAGGTGCTGCCCAAGCACAGCCTGCTGTACGAGTACTTCACCGTGTATAACGAG
CTGACCAAAGTGAAATACGTGACCGAGGGAATGAGAAAGCCCGCCTTCCTGAGCGGCGAGCAGAAAAAGG
CCATCGTGGACCTGCTGTTCAAGACCAACCGGAAAGTGACCGTGAAGCAGCTGAAAGAGGACTACTTCAA
GAAAATCGAGTGCTTCGACTCCGTGGAAATCTCCGGCGTGGAAGATCGGTTCAACGCCTCCCTGGGCACA
TACCACGATCTGCTGAAAATTATCAAGGACAAGGACTTCCTGGACAATGAGGAAAACGAGGACATTCTGG
AAGATATCGTGCTGACCCTGACACTGTTTGAGGACAGAGAGATGATCGAGGAACGGCTGAAAACCTATGC
CCACCTGTTCGACGACAAAGTGATGAAGCAGCTGAAGCGGCGGAGATACACCGGCTGGGGCAGGCTGAGC
CGGAAGCTGATCAACGGCATCCGGGACAAGCAGTCCGGCAAGACAATCCTGGATTTCCTGAAGTCCGACG
GCTTCGCCAACAGAAACTTCATGCAGCTGATCCACGACGACAGCCTGACCTTTAAAGAGGACATCCAGAA
AGCCCAGGTGTCCGGCCAGGGCGATAGCCTGCACGAGCACATTGCCAATCTGGCCGGCAGCCCCGCCATT
AAGAAGGGCATCCTGCAGACAGTGAAGGTGGTGGACGAGCTCGTGAAAGTGATGGGCCGGCACAAGCCCG
AGAACATCGTGATCGAAATGGCCAGAGAGAACCAGACCACCCAGAAGGGACAGAAGAACAGCCGCGAGAG
AATGAAGCGGATCGAAGAGGGCATCAAAGAGCTGGGCAGCCAGATCCTGAAAGAACACCCCGTGGAAAAC
ACCCAGCTGCAGAACGAGAAGCTGTACCTGTACTACCTGCAGAATGGGCGGGATATGTACGTGGACCAGG
AACTGGACATCAACCGGCTGTCCGACTACGATGTGGACCATATCGTGCCTCAGAGCTTTCTGGCCGACGA
CTCCATCGACAACAAGGTGCTGACCAGAAGCGACAAGAACCGGGGCAAGAGCGACAACGTGCCCTCCGAA
GAGGTCGTGAAGAAGATGAAGAACTACTGGCGGCAGCTGCTGAACGCCAAGCTGATTACCCAGAGAAAGT
TCGACAATCTGACCAAGGCCGAGAGAGGCGGCCTGAGCGAACTGGATAAGGCCGGCTTCATCAAGAGACA
GCTGGTGGAAACCCGGCAGATCACAAAGCACGTGGCACAGATCCTGGACTCCCGGATGAACACTAAGTAC
GACGAGAATGACAAGCTGATCCGGGAAGTGAAAGTGATCACCCTGAAGTCCAAGCTGGTGTCCGATTTCC
GGAAGGATTTCCAGTTTTACAAAGTGCGCGAGATCAACAACTACCACCACGCCCACGACGCGTACCTGAA
CGCCGTCGTGGGAACCGCCCTGATCAAAAAGTACCCTGCGCTGGAAAGCGAGTTCGTGTACGGCGACTAC
AAGGTGTACGACGTACGGAAGATGATCGCCAAGAGCGAGCAGGAAATCGGCAAGGCTACCGCCAAGTACT
TCTTCTACAGCAACATCATGAACTTTTTCAAGACCGAGATTACCCTGGCCAACGGCGAGATCCGGAAGGC
GCCTCTGATCGAGACAAACGGCGAAACCGGGGAGATCGTGTGGGATAAGGGCCGGGATTTTGCCACCGTG
CGGAAAGTGCTGAGCATGCCCCAAGTGAATATCGTGAAAAAGACCGAGGTGCAGACAGGCGGCTTCAGCA
AAGAGTCTATCCTGCCCAAGAGGAACAGCGATAAGCTGATCGCCAGAAAGAAGGACTGGGACCCTAAGAA
GTACGGCGGCTTCGACAGCCCCACCGTGGCCTATTCTGTGCTGGTGGTGGCCAAAGTGGAAAAGGGCAAG
TCCAAGAAACTGAAGAGTGTGAAAGAGCTGCTGGGGATCACCATCATGGAAAGAAGCAGCTTCGAGAAGA
ATCCCATCGACTTTCTGGAAGCCAAGGGCTACAAAGAAGTGAAAAAGGACCTGATCATCAAGCTGCCTAA
GTACTCCCTGTTCGAGCTGGAAAACGGCCGGAAGAGAATGCTGGCCTCTGCCGGCGAACTGCAGAAGGGA
AACGAACTGGCCCTGCCCTCCAAATATGTGAACTTCCTGTACCTGGCCAGCCACTATGAGAAGCTGAAGG
GCTCCCCCGAGGATAATGAGCAGAAACAGCTGTTTGTGGAACAGCACAAGCACTACCTGGACGAGATCAT
CGAGCAGATCAGCGAGTTCTCCAAGAGAGTGATCCTGGCCGACGCTAATCTGGACAAAGTGCTGTCCGCC
TACAACAAGCACCGGGATAAGCCCATCAGAGAGCAGGCCGAGAATATCATCCACCTGTTTACCCTGACCA
ATCTGGGAGCCCCTGCCGCCTTCAAGTACTTTGACACCACCATCGACCGGAAGAGGTACACCAGCACCAA
AGAGGTGCTGGACGCCACCCTGATCCACCAGAGCATCACCGGCCTGTACGAGACACGGATCGACCTGTCT
CAGCTGGGAGGCGACAAAAGGCCGGCGGCCACGAAAAAGGCCGGCCAGGCAAAAAAGAAAAAGTAAGAAT
TCCTAGAGCTCGCTGATCAGCCTCGACTGTGCCTTCTAGTTGCCAGCCATCTGTTGTTTGCCCCTCCCCC
GTGCCTTCCTTGACCCTGGAAGGTGCCACTCCCACTGTCCTTTCCTAATAAAATGAGGAAATTGCATCGC
ATTGTCTGAGTAGGTGTCATTCTATTCTGGGGGGTGGGGTGGGGCAGGACAGCAAGGGGGAGGATTGGGA
AGAGAATAGCAGGCATGCTGGGGAGCGGCCGCTGAGCAAAAGGCCAGCAAAAGGCCAGGAACCGTAAAAA
GGCCGCGTTGCTGGCGTTTTTCCATAGGCTCCGCCCCCCTGACGAGCATCACAAAAATCGACGCTCAAGT
CAGAGGTGGCGAAACCCGACAGGACTATAAAGATACCAGGCGTTTCCCCCTGGAAGCTCCCTCGTGCGCT
CTCCTGTTCCGACCCTGCCGCTTACCGGATACCTGTCCGCCTTTCTCCCTTCGGGAAGCGTGGCGCTTTC
TCATAGCTCACGCTGTAGGTATCTCAGTTCGGTGTAGGTCGTTCGCTCCAAGCTGGGCTGTGTGCACGAA
CCCCCCGTTCAGCCCGACCGCTGCGCCTTATCCGGTAACTATCGTCTTGAGTCCAACCCGGTAAGACACG
ACTTATCGCCACTGGCAGCAGCCACTGGTAACAGGATTAGCAGAGCGAGGTATGTAGGCGGTGCTACAGA
GTTCTTGAAGTGGTGGCCTAACTACGGCTACACTAGAAGAACAGTATTTGGTATCTGCGCTCTGCTGAAG
CCAGTTACCTTCGGAAAAAGAGTTGGTAGCTCTTGATCCGGCAAACAAACCACCGCTGGTAGCGGTGGTT
TTTTTGTTTGCAAGCAGCAGATTACGCGCAGAAAAAAAGGATCTCAAGAAGATCCTTTGATCTTTTCTAC
GGGGTCTGACGCTCAGTGGAACGAAAACTCACGTTAAGGGATTTTGGTCATGAGATTATCAAAAAGGATC
TTCACCTAGATCCTTTTAAATTAAAAATGAAGTTTTAAATCAATCTAAAGTATATATGAGTAAACTTGGT
CTGACAGTTACCAATGCTTAATCAGTGAGGCACCTATCTCAGCGATCTGTCTATTTCGTTCATCCATAGT
TGCCTGACTCCCCGTCGTGTAGATAACTACGATACGGGAGGGCTTACCATCTGGCCCCAGTGCTGCAATG
ATACCGCGAGACCCACGCTCACCGGCTCCAGATTTATCAGCAATAAACCAGCCAGCCGGAAGGGCCGAGC
GCAGAAGTGGTCCTGCAACTTTATCCGCCTCCATCCAGTCTATTAATTGTTGCCGGGAAGCTAGAGTAAG
TAGTTCGCCAGTTAATAGTTTGCGCAACGTTGTTGCCATTGCTACAGGCATCGTGGTGTCACGCTCGTCG
TTTGGTATGGCTTCATTCAGCTCCGGTTCCCAACGATCAAGGCGAGTTACATGATCCCCCATGTTGTGCA
AAAAAGCGGTTAGCTCCTTCGGTCCTCCGATCGTTGTCAGAAGTAAGTTGGCCGCAGTGTTATCACTCAT
GGTTATGGCAGCACTGCATAATTCTCTTACTGTCATGCCATCCGTAAGATGCTTTTCTGTGACTGGTGAG
TACTCAACCAAGTCATTCTGAGAATAGTGTATGCGGCGACCGAGTTGCTCTTGCCCGGCGTCAATACGGG
ATAATACCGCGCCACATAGCAGAACTTTAAAAGTGCTCATCATTGGAAAACGTTCTTCGGGGCGAAAACT
CTCAAGGATCTTACCGCTGTTGAGATCCAGTTCGATGTAACCCACTCGTGCACCCAACTGATCTTCAGCA
TCTTTTACTTTCACCAGCGTTTCTGGGTGAGCAAAAACAGGAAGGCAAAATGCCGCAAAAAAGGGAATAA
GGGCGACACGGAAATGTTGAATACTCATACTCTTCCTTTTTCAATATTATTGAAGCATTTATCAGGGTTA
TTGTCTCATGAGCGGATACATATTTGAATGTATTTAGAAAAATAAACAAATAGGGGTTCCGCGC
